Addgene plasmid #126543: GFP-FBXL11
Purpose: Expresses GFP-tagged FBXL11 in mammalian cells
Depositing lab: Michele Pagano. Depositing organization: NYU Grossman School of Medicine. Publication: PARP1-dependent recruitment of the FBXL10-RNF68-RNF2 ubiquitin ligase to sites of DNA damage controls H2A.Z loading. Rona G, Roberti D, Yin Y, Pagan JK, Homer H, Sassani E, Zeke A, Busino L, Rothenberg E, Pagano M. Elife. 2018 Jul 9;7. pii: 38771. doi: 10.7554/eLife.38771. PubMed 29985131.
Backbone
  Vector backbone: pBABE
  Backbone size w/o insert (bp): 5169
  Total vector size (bp): 9379
  Vector type: Mammalian Expression, Retroviral
  Selectable markers: Puromycin
Growth in bacteria
  Bacterial resistance: Ampicillin, 100 μg/mL
  Growth temperature: 37°C
  Growth strain: NEB Stable
  Copy number: Unknown
Gene/Insert
  Gene/Insert name: FBXL11 (alt names: Lysine demethylase 2A; JHDM1A)
  Species: H. sapiens (human)
  Insert size (bp): 3490
  GenBank ID: NP_036440.1
  Entrez Gene: KDM2A (a.k.a. CXXC8, FBL11, FBL7, FBXL11, JHDM1A, LILINA)
  Promoter: LTR
  Tag / fusion protein: GFP (N terminal on insert)
  Cloning method: Restriction Enzyme; 5′ cloning site BglII (not destroyed); 3′ cloning site SalI (unknown if destroyed)
  Sequencing primers: 5′ pBABE 5'; 3′ pBABE 3'
Terms and licenses: Academic/Nonprofit Terms; Industry Terms: Not Available to Industry
How to cite: GFP-FBXL11 was a gift from Michele Pagano (Addgene plasmid # 126543 ; http://n2t.net/addgene:126543 ; RRID:Addgene_126543)
