[The description below was written by a language model from this plasmid's Addgene catalogue record and pLannotate feature annotations shown in this document.]
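Description:
GFP-FBXL11 is a pBABE-based retroviral and mammalian expression plasmid that carries human FBXL11, also known as KDM2A or JHDM1A (lysine demethylase 2A), fused at its N terminus to EGFP. The annotated sequence shows the typical Moloney murine leukemia virus architecture: a 5′ LTR, a packaging signal fragment and a truncated gag region lacking its start codon, which together allow the transcript to be packaged into retroviral particles when the plasmid is introduced into a suitable packaging cell line. The EGFP coding sequence lies immediately downstream, followed by the roughly 3.5 kb KDM2A open reading frame, which was cloned by restriction enzyme between BglII and SalI sites. Expression of the fusion is driven by the 5′ LTR. A separate internal SV40 enhancer/early promoter drives the puromycin N-acetyltransferase gene, so transduced or transfected mammalian cells can be selected with puromycin. The cassette is closed by a 3′ LTR; the annotation tool also labels a short adjacent segment as a ΔU3 LTR fragment, but a full-length LTR follows it.

In bacteria the plasmid is maintained through a high-copy ColE1/pUC-type origin and a β-lactamase gene with its own promoter, which confers ampicillin resistance; a short lacI fragment is a backbone remnant. The sequenced record is about 9.3 kb, slightly shorter than the catalogued total size of about 9.4 kb. The stated purpose is expression of GFP-tagged FBXL11 in mammalian cells, which permits stable cell line generation and fluorescence-based visualisation of the protein. The associated study concerned recruitment of a related FBXL10-containing ubiquitin ligase to sites of DNA damage, though the record does not state the specific role of this construct in that work.
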