Features (pLannotate 1.2.2; 13 found; start..end, strand, type, name):
      1..470     +  LTR            LTR: long terminal repeat from Moloney murine leukemia virus
    594..868     +  misc_feature   MESV Ψ (fragment): packaging signal of murine embryonic stem cell virus
    935..1351    +  CDS            gag (truncated): truncated Moloney murine leukemia virus (MMLV) gag gene lacking the start codon
   1392..2108    +  CDS            EGFP: EGFP is a basic (constitutively fluorescent) green fluorescent protein published in 1996, derived from Aequorea victoria. It is reported to be a rapidly-maturing weak dimer with moderate acid sensitivity.
   2124..5606    +  CDS            KDM2A (sequence partly withheld): KDM2A_HUMAN - Also known as CXXC8, FBL11 From Homo sapiens (Human).
   5626..5955    +  promoter       SV40 promoter: SV40 enhancer and early promoter
   5965..6564    +  CDS            PuroR: puromycin N-acetyltransferase; pac from Streptomyces alboniger; confers resistance to puromycin
   6663..6784    +  LTR            3' LTR (ΔU3) (fragment): self-inactivating 3' long terminal repeat (LTR) from Moloney murine leukemia virus
   6785..7254    +  LTR            LTR: long terminal repeat from Moloney murine leukemia virus
   7320..7372    -  CDS            lacI (fragment): lac repressor; lacI; The lac repressor binds to the lac operator to inhibit transcription in E. coli. This inhibition can be relieved by adding lactose or isopropyl-β-D-thiogalactopyranoside (IPTG).
   7555..8143    -  rep_origin     ori: high-copy-number ColE1/pMB1/pBR322/pUC origin of replication
   8303..9163    -  CDS            AmpR: β-lactamase; bla; confers resistance to ampicillin, carbenicillin, and related antibiotics
   9164..9268    -  promoter       AmpR promoter: bla
>Addgene plasmid #126543 | GFP-FBXL11 | addgene full sequence | sequence record 248722 | Addgene NGS Result
CTGAATATGGGCCAAACAGGATATCTGTGGTAAGCAGTTCCTGCCCCGGCTCAGGGCCAAGAACAGATGG
AACAGCTGAATATGGGCCAAACAGGATATCTGTGGTAAGCAGTTCCTGCCCCGGCTCAGGGCCAAGAACA
GATGGTCCCCAGATGCGGTCCAGCCCTCAGCAGTTTCTAGAGAACCATCAGATGTTTCCAGGGTGCCCCA
AGGACCTGAAATGACCCTGTGCCTTATTTGAACTAACCAATCAGTTCGCTTCTCGCTTCTGTTCGCGCGC
TTCTGCTCCCCGAGCTCAATAAAAGAGCCCACAACCCCTCACTCGGGGCGCCAGTCCTCCGATTGACTGA
GTCGCCCGGGTACCCGTGTATCCAATAAACCCTCTTGCAGTTGCATCCGACTTGTGGTCTCGCTGTTCCT
TGGGAGGGTCTCCTCTGAGTGATTGACTACCCGTCAGCGGGGGTCTTTCATTTGGGGGCTCGTCCGGGAT
CGGGAGACCCCTGCCCAGGGACCACCGACCCACCACCGGGAGGCAAGCTGGCCAGCAACTTATCTGTGTC
TGTCCGATTGTCTAGTGTCTATGACTGATTTTATGCGCCTGCGTCGGTACTAGTTAGCTAACTAGCTCTG
TATCTGGCGGACCCGTGGTGGAACTGACGAGTTCTGAACACCCGGCCGCAACCCTGGGAGACGTCCCAGG
GACTTTGGGGGCCGTTTTTGTGGCCCGACCTGAGGAAGGGAGTCGATGTGGAATCCGACCCCGTCAGGAT
ATGTGGTTCTGGTAGGAGACGAGAACCTAAAACAGTTCCCGCCTCCGTCTGAATTTTTGCTTTCGGTTTG
GAACCGAAGCCGCGCGTCTTGTCTGCTGCAGCGCTGCAGCATCGTTCTGTGTTGTCTCTGTCTGACTGTG
TTTCTGTATTTGTCTGAAAATTAGGGCCAGACTGTTACCACTCCCTTAAGTTTGACCTTAGGTCACTGGA
AAGATGTCGAGCGGATCGCTCACAACCAGTCGGTAGATGTCAAGAAGAGACGTTGGGTTACCTTCTGCTC
TGCAGAATGGCCAACCTTTAACGTCGGATGGCCGCGAGACGGCACCTTTAACCGAGACCTCATCACCCAG
GTTAAGATCAAGGTCTTTTCACCTGGCCCGCATGGACACCCAGACCAGGTCCCCTACATCGTGACCTGGG
AAGCCTTGGCTTTTGACCCCCCTCCCTGGGTCAAGCCCTTTGTACACCCTAAGCCTCCGCCTCCTCTTCC
TCCATCCGCCCCGTCTCTCCCCCTTGAACCTCCTCGTTCGACCCCGCCTCGATCCTCCCTTTATCCAGCC
CTCACTCCTTCTCTAGGCGCCGGCCGGATCCCAGTGTGGTGGTACGCTACCGGTCGCCACCATGGTGAGC
AAGGGCGAGGAGCTGTTCACCGGGGTGGTGCCCATCCTGGTCGAGCTGGACGGCGACGTAAACGGCCACA
AGTTCAGCGTGTCCGGCGAGGGCGAGGGCGATGCCACCTACGGCAAGCTGACCCTGAAGTTCATCTGCAC
CACCGGCAAGCTGCCCGTGCCCTGGCCCACCCTCGTGACCACCCTGACCTACGGCGTGCAGTGCTTCAGC
CGCTACCCCGACCACATGAAGCAGCACGACTTCTTCAAGTCCGCCATGCCCGAAGGCTACGTCCAGGAGC
GCACCATCTTCTTCAAGGACGACGGCAACTACAAGACCCGCGCCGAGGTGAAGTTCGAGGGCGACACCCT
GGTGAACCGCATCGAGCTGAAGGGCATCGACTTCAAGGAGGACGGCAACATCCTGGGGCACAAGCTGGAG
TACAACTACAACAGCCACAACGTCTATATCATGGCCGACAAGCAGAAGAACGGCATCAAGGTGAACTTCA
AGATCCGCCACAACATCGAGGACGGCAGCGTGCAGCTCGCCGACCACTACCAGCAGAACACCCCCATCGG
CGACGGCCCCGTGCTGCTGCCCGACAACCACTACCTGAGCACCCAGTCCGCCCTGAGCAAAGACCCCAAC
GAGAAGCGCGATCACATGGTCCTGCTGGAGTTCGTGACCGCCGCCGGGATCACTCTCGGCATGGACGAGC
TGTACAAGTCCGGACTCAGATCTGAACCCGAAGAAGAAAGGATTCGTTACAGCCAGAGATTGCGTGGTAC
CATGCGACGACGCTATGAAGATGATGGCATTTCAGATGATGAAATTGAAGGAAAAAGAACTTTTGACTTG
GAAGAGAAACTGCACACCAACAAATATAATGCCAATTTTGTTACTTTTATGGAAGGAAAAGATTTTAATG
TAGAGTATATTCAGCGGGGTGGCTTGAGAGATCCTCTGATTTTCAAGAATTCTGATGGACTCGGAATAAA
AATGCCGGATCCAGACTTCACTGTGAATGATGTCAAAATGTGTGTGGGGAGTCGTCGCATGGTGGATGTC
ATGGACGTGAACACACAGAAAGGCATTGAAATGACCATGGCTCAGTGGACACGCTACTATGAGACCCCAG
AGGAGGAGCGAGAGAAACTCTATAATGTCATCAGCCTCGAGTTTAGCCACACCAGGCTGGAGAATATGGT
GCAGAGGCCCTCCACGGTGGATTTCATTGACTGGGTAGACAACATGTGGCCAAGGCACTTGAAGGAAAGC
CAGACTGAATCAACAAATGCCATCTTGGAGATGCAGTACCCTAAAGTGCAGAAGTACTGTCTAATGAGTG
TTCGAGGCTGCTATACTGACTTCCATGTGGACTTTGGTGGTACCTCTGTTTGGTATCACATCCATCAAGG
GGGAAAGGTCTTCTGGCTCATCCCCCCTACAGCCCACAACCTGGAGCTGTACGAGAATTGGCTGCTGTCA
GGGAAACAGGGAGACATCTTTCTGGGTGACCGGGTATCAGATTGTCAGCGCATTGAGCTCAAGCAGGGCT
ATACCTTCGTCATTCCCTCAGGCTGGATTCATGCTGTGTATACTCCTACAGACACATTAGTGTTTGGGGG
CAATTTTTTGCATAGCTTCAACATCCCTATGCAGTTAAAAATATACAACATTGAAGATCGGACACGGGTT
CCAAATAAGTTTCGCTATCCATTCTACTATGAGATGTGTTGGTATGTGTTGGAGCGCTATGTGTACTGCA
TAACCAACCGTTCCCACCTAACCAAGGAATTTCAGAAAGAGTCCCTCAGCATGGATTTGGAGTTAAATGG
GTTGGAGTCTGGGAATGGGGATGAGGAAGCAGTGGATCGAGAACCCCGACGCTTGAGCAGCAGGCGTTCT
GTCCTCACTAGCCCTGTAGCGAATGGAGTCAACCTGGATTATGATGGACTGGGCAAAACCTGCCGAAGTC
TTCCAAGTCTGAAGAAAACTTTGGCTGGGGACTCATCTTCTGACTGTAGCCGGGGCTCCCACAATGGACA
AGTGTGGGATCCCCAGTGTGCTCCCCGAAAGGACAGG
[204 nt withheld, positions 3468-3671]
AAAAGGGATAAGCTTAAATTCCCCACTCGGCCAAAGGTGCGGGTTCCTACCATCCCCATTACGAAGCCTC
ACACTATGAAACCAGCTCCACGGTTAACACCTGTGAGGCCAGCTGCTGCCTCCCCGATTGTGTCAGGAGC
CAGACGGAGACGAGTGCGATGTCGAAAATGCAAAGCCTGTGTGCAAGGAGAGTGTGGTGTTTGCCACTAC
TGCAGAGACATGAAGAAGTTTGGGGGGCCTGGACGCATGAAGCAGTCCTGTGTCCTCCGACAGTGCTTGG
CACCCAGACTGCCTCACTCAGTCACATGTTCCCTCTGTGGAGAGGTGGATCAGAATGAAGAGACACAAGA
CTTTGAGAAGAAACTCATGGAATGCTGTATCTGCAATGAGATTGTTCATCCTGGCTGCCTCCAGATGGAC
GGAGAGGGGTTGCTTAACGAAGAATTGCCAAATTGCTGGGAATGTCCAAAGTGCTACCAGGAGGACAGCT
CGGAGAAAGCCCAGAAGCGGAAAATGGAAGAGAGTGACGAAGAAGCTGTGCAAGCCAAAGTCCTGCGGCC
CCTGCGGAGCTGCGATGAGCCTCTCACGCCCCCGCCTCATTCACCCACTTCCATGCTGCAGCTCATCCAT
GACCCGGTTTCCCCCCGGGGTATGGTGACTCGGTCATCCCCTGGGGCTGGCCCCAGCGACCACCACAGTG
CCAGCCGCGATGAGCGCTTCAAACGGCGGCAGTTGCTGCGGCTGCAGGCCACAGAGCGCACCATGGTACG
GGAAAAGGAGAACAATCCCAGCGGCAAAAAGGAGCTGTCTGAAGTTGAGAAAGCCAAGATCCGGGGATCG
TACCTCACTGTCACGCTACAGAGGCCCACCAAAGAGCTCCACGGGACATCCATTGTGCCCAAGCTGCAGG
CCATCACGGCCTCCTCTGCCAACCTTCGCCATTCCCCCCGTGTGCTAGTGCAGCACTGCCCAGCCCGAAC
CCCCCAGCGTGGGGATGAGGAGGGGCTGGGGGGAGAGGAGGAGGAAGAGGAGGAGGAGGAGGAGGAAGAT
GACAGTGCAGAGGAGGGGGGTGCAGCCAGGCTGAATGGCCGGGGCAGTTGGGCTCAGGATGGAGACGAAA
GCTGGATGCAGCGGGAGGTCTGGATGTCTGTCTTCCGCTACCTCAGCCGCAGAGAACTTTGTGAATGTAT
GCGAGTGTGCAAGACGTGGTATAAATGGTGCTGCGACAAGAGACTTTGGACAAAAATTGACTTGAGTAGG
TGTAAGGCCATTGTGCCCCAGGCCCTCAGTGGCATCATCAAGAGGCAGCCAGTCAGCCTTGACCTCAGTT
GGACCAACATCTCTAAAAAGCAACTGACATGGCTCGTCAATAGGCTGCCAGGACTGAAAGACCTCCTCCT
AGCAGGCTGCTCCTGGTCTGCAGTCTCTGCCCTCAGCACCTCCAGCTGCCCCCTTCTCAGGACCCTTGAT
CTTCGGTGGGCAGTAGGAATCAAGGACCCTCAAATTCGGGACTTGCTTACTCCACCGGCTGATAAACCAG
GTCAGGACAATCGCAGCAAGCTCCGGAACATGACCGACTTCCGGCTGGCAGGCCTTGACATCACAGATGC
CACGCTTCGCCTCATAATTCGCCACATGCCCCTCCTGTCTCGACTCGACCTCAGTCACTGCAGCCACCTT
ACAGATCAGTCCTCCAATCTACTCACTGCTGTCGGGTCTTCCACTCGCTACTCTCTCACAGAGCTCAATA
TGGCAGGTTGCAATAAATTGACAGACCAGACCCTGATCTACCTACGGCGCATTGCCAACGTCACCTTGAT
CGACCTTCGAGGATGCAAGCAGATCACTCGAAAAGCCTGCGAGCACTTCATCTCAGACTTGTCCATCAAC
AGCCTCTACTGCCTGTCTGACGAGAAGCTGATACAGAAGATCAGCTAAGTCGACCCTGTGGAATGTGTGT
CAGTTAGGGTGTGGAAAGTCCCCAGGCTCCCCAGCAGGCAGAAGTATGCAAAGCATGCATCTCAATTAGT
CAGCAACCAGGTGTGGAAAGTCCCCAGGCTCCCCAGCAGGCAGAAGTATGCAAAGCATGCATCTCAATTA
GTCAGCAACCATAGTCCCGCCCCTAACTCCGCCCATCCCGCCCCTAACTCCGCCCAGTTCCGCCCATTCT
CCGCCCCATGGCTGACTAATTTTTTTTATTTATGCAGAGGCCGAGGCCGCCTCGGCCTCTGAGCTATTCC
AGAAGTAGTGAGGAGGCTTTTTTGGAGGCCTAGGCTTTTGCAAAAAGCTTACCATGACCGAGTACAAGCC
CACGGTGCGCCTCGCCACCCGCGACGACGTCCCCAGGGCCGTACGCACCCTCGCCGCCGCGTTCGCCGAC
TACCCCGCCACGCGCCACACCGTCGATCCGGACCGCCACATCGAGCGGGTCACCGAGCTGCAAGAACTCT
TCCTCACGCGCGTCGGGCTCGACATCGGCAAGGTGTGGGTCGCGGACGACGGCGCCGCGGTGGCGGTCTG
GACCACGCCGGAGAGCGTCGAAGCGGGGGCGGTGTTCGCCGAGATCGGCCCGCGCATGGCCGAGTTGAGC
GGTTCCCGGCTGGCCGCGCAGCAACAGATGGAAGGCCTCCTGGCGCCGCACCGGCCCAAGGAGCCCGCGT
GGTTCCTGGCCACCGTCGGCGTCTCGCCCGACCACCAGGGCAAGGGTCTGGGCAGCGCCGTCGTGCTCCC
CGGAGTGGAGGCGGCCGAGCGCGCCGGGGTGCCCGCCTTCCTGGAGACCTCCGCGCCCCGCAACCTCCCC
TTCTACGAGCGGCTCGGCTTCACCGTCACCGCCGACGTCGAGGTGCCCGAAGGACCGCGCACCTGGTGCA
TGACCCGCAAGCCCGGTGCCTGACGCCCGCCCCACGACCCGCAGCGCCCGACCGAAAGGAGCGCACGACC
CCATGCATCGATAAAATAAAAGATTTTATTTAGTCTCCAGAAAAAGGGGGGAATGAAAGACCCCACCTGT
AGGTTTGGCAAGCTAGCTTAAGTAACGCCATTTTGCAAGGCATGGAAAAATACATAACTGAGAATAGAGA
AGTTCAGATCAAGGTCAGGAACAGATGGAACAGCTGAATATGGGCCAAACAGGATATCTGTGGTAAGCAG
TTCCTGCCCCGGCTCAGGGCCAAGAACAGATGGAACAGCTGAATATGGGCCAAACAGGATATCTGTGGTA
AGCAGTTCCTGCCCCGGCTCAGGGCCAAGAACAGATGGTCCCCAGATGCGGTCCAGCCCTCAGCAGTTTC
TAGAGAACCATCAGATGTTTCCAGGGTGCCCCAAGGACCTGAAATGACCCTGTGCCTTATTTGAACTAAC
CAATCAGTTCGCTTCTCGCTTCTGTTCGCGCGCTTCTGCTCCCCGAGCTCAATAAAAGAGCCCACAACCC
CTCACTCGGGGCGCCAGTCCTCCGATTGACTGAGTCGCCCGGGTACCCGTGTATCCAATAAACCCTCTTG
CAGTTGCATCCGACTTGTGGTCTCGCTGTTCCTTGGGAGGGTCTCCTCTGAGTGATTGACTACCCGTCAG
CGGGGGTCTTTCACATGCAGCATGTATCAAAATTAATTTGGTTTTTTTTCTTAAGTATTTACATTAAATG
GCCATAGTTGCATTAATGAATCGGCCAACGCGCGGGGAGAGGCGGTTTGCGTATTGGGCGCTCTTCCGCT
TCCTCGCTCACTGACTCGCTGCGCTCGGTCGTTCGGCTGCGGCGAGCGGTATCAGCTCACTCAAAGGCGG
TAATACGGTTATCCACAGAATCAGGGGATAACGCAGGAAAGAACATGTGAGCAAAAGGCCAGCAAAAGGC
CAGGAACCGTAAAAAGGCCGCGTTGCTGGCGTTTTTCCATAGGCTCCGCCCCCCTGACGAGCATCACAAA
AATCGACGCTCAAGTCAGAGGTGGCGAAACCCGACAGGACTATAAAGATACCAGGCGTTTCCCCCTGGAA
GCTCCCTCGTGCGCTCTCCTGTTCCGACCCTGCCGCTTACCGGATACCTGTCCGCCTTTCTCCCTTCGGG
AAGCGTGGCGCTTTCTCATAGCTCACGCTGTAGGTATCTCAGTTCGGTGTAGGTCGTTCGCTCCAAGCTG
GGCTGTGTGCACGAACCCCCCGTTCAGCCCGACCGCTGCGCCTTATCCGGTAACTATCGTCTTGAGTCCA
ACCCGGTAAGACACGACTTATCGCCACTGGCAGCAGCCACTGGTAACAGGATTAGCAGAGCGAGGTATGT
AGGCGGTGCTACAGAGTTCTTGAAGTGGTGGCCTAACTACGGCTACACTAGAAGAACAGTATTTGGTATC
TGCGCTCTGCTGAAGCCAGTTACCTTCGGAAAAAGAGTTGGTAGCTCTTGATCCGGCAAACAAACCACCG
CTGGTAGCGGTGGTTTTTTTGTTTGCAAGCAGCAGATTACGCGCAGAAAAAAAGGATCTCAAGAAGATCC
TTTGATCTTTTCTACGGGGTCTGACGCTCAGTGGAACGAAAACTCACGTTAAGGGATTTTGGTCATGAGA
TTATCAAAAAGGATCTTCACCTAGATCCTTTTGCGGCCGCAAATCAATCTAAAGTATATATGAGTAAACT
TGGTCTGACAGTTACCAATGCTTAATCAGTGAGGCACCTATCTCAGCGATCTGTCTATTTCGTTCATCCA
TAGTTGCCTGACTCCCCGTCGTGTAGATAACTACGATACGGGAGGGCTTACCATCTGGCCCCAGTGCTGC
AATGATACCGCGAGACCCACGCTCACCGGCTCCAGATTTATCAGCAATAAACCAGCCAGCCGGAAGGGCC
GAGCGCAGAAGTGGTCCTGCAACTTTATCCGCCTCCATCCAGTCTATTAATTGTTGCCGGGAAGCTAGAG
TAAGTAGTTCGCCAGTTAATAGTTTGCGCAACGTTGTTGCCATTGCTACAGGCATCGTGGTGTCACGCTC
GTCGTTTGGTATGGCTTCATTCAGCTCCGGTTCCCAACGATCAAGGCGAGTTACATGATCCCCCATGTTG
TGCAAAAAAGCGGTTAGCTCCTTCGGTCCTCCGATCGTTGTCAGAAGTAAGTTGGCCGCAGTGTTATCAC
TCATGGTTATGGCAGCACTGCATAATTCTCTTACTGTCATGCCATCCGTAAGATGCTTTTCTGTGACTGG
TGAGTACTCAACCAAGTCATTCTGAGAATAGTGTATGCGGCGACCGAGTTGCTCTTGCCCGGCGTCAATA
CGGGATAATACCGCGCCACATAGCAGAACTTTAAAAGTGCTCATCATTGGAAAACGTTCTTCGGGGCGAA
AACTCTCAAGGATCTTACCGCTGTTGAGATCCAGTTCGATGTAACCCACTCGTGCACCCAACTGATCTTC
AGCATCTTTTACTTTCACCAGCGTTTCTGGGTGAGCAAAAACAGGAAGGCAAAATGCCGCAAAAAAGGGA
ATAAGGGCGACACGGAAATGTTGAATACTCATACTCTTCCTTTTTCAATATTATTGAAGCATTTATCAGG
GTTATTGTCTCATGAGCGGATACATATTTGAATGTATTTAGAAAAATAAACAAATAGGGGTTCCGCGCAC
ATTTCCCCGAAAAGTGCCACCTGCAGC
