>Addgene plasmid #126543 | GFP-FBXL11 | depositor partial sequence | sequence record 242045 | FBXL11 insert at the C-terminal of EGFP
GAACCCGAAGAAGAAAGGATTCGTTACAGCCAGAGATTGCGTGGTACCATGCGACGACGCTATGAAGATG
ATGGCATTTCAGATGATGAAATTGAAGGAAAAAGAACTTTTGACTTGGAAGAGAAACTGCACACCAACAA
ATATAATGCCAATTTTGTTACTTTTATGGAAGGAAAAGATTTTAATGTAGAGTATATTCAGCGGGGTGGC
TTGAGAGATCCTCTGATTTTCAAGAATTCTGATGGACTCGGAATAAAAATGCCGGATCCAGACTTCACTG
TGAATGATGTCAAAATGTGTGTGGGGAGTCGTCGCATGGTGGATGTCATGGACGTGAACACACAGAAAGG
CATTGAAATGACCATGGCTCAGTGGACACGCTACTATGAGACCCCAGAGGAGGAGCGAGAGAAACTCTAT
AATGTCATCAGCCTCGAGTTTAGCCACACCAGGCTGGAGAATATGGTGCAGAGGCCCTCCACGGTGGATT
TCATTGACTGGGTAGACAACATGTGGCCAAGGCACTTGAAGGAAAGCCAGACTGAATCAACAAATGCCAT
CTTGGAGATGCAGTACCCTAAAGTGCAGAAGTACTGTCTAATGAGTGTTCGAGGCTGCTATACTGACTTC
CATGTGGACTTTGGTGGTACCTCTGTTTGGTATCACATCCATCAAGGGGGAAAGGTCTTCTGGCTCATCC
CCCCTACAGCCCACAACCTGGAGCTGTACGAGAATTGGCTGCTGTCAGGGAAACAGGGAGACATCTTTCT
GGGTGACCGGGTATCAGATTGTCAGCGCATTGAGCTCAAGCAGGGCTATACCTTCGTCATTCCCTCAGGC
TGGATTCATGCTGTGTATACTCCTACAGACACATTAGTGTTTGGGGGCAATTTTTTGCATAGCTTCAACA
TCCCTATGCAGTTAAAAATATACAACATTGAAGATCGGACACGGGTTCCAAATAAGTTTCGCTATCCATT
CTACTATGAGATGTGTTGGTATGTGTTGGAGCGCTATGTGTACTGCATAACCAACCGTTCCCACCTAACT
AAGGAATTTCAGAAAGAGTCCCTCAGCATGGATTTGGAGTTAAATGGGTTGGAGTCTGGGAATGGGGATG
AGGAAGCAGTGGATCGAGAACCCCGACGCTTGAGCAGCAGGCGTTCTGTCCTCACTAGCCCTGTAGCGAA
TGGAGTCAACCTGGATTATGATGGACTGGGCAAAACCTGCCGAAGTCTTCCAAGTCTGAAGAAAACTTTG
GCTGGGGACTCATCTTCTGACTGTAGCCGGGGCTCCCACAATGGACAAGTGTGGGATCCCCAGTGTGCTC
CCCGAAAGGACAGG
[204 nt withheld, positions 1345-1548]
AAAAGGGATAAGCTTAAATTCCCCACTCGGCCAAAGGTGCGGGTTCCTACCATCCCCATTACGAAGCCTC
ACACTATGAAACCAGCTCCACGGTTAACACCTGTGAGGCCAGCTGCTGCCTCCCCGATTGTGTCAGGAGC
CAGACGGAGACGAGTGCGATGTCGAAAATGCAAAGCCTGTGTGCAAGGAGAGTGTGGTGTTTGCCACTAC
TGCAGAGACATGAAGAAGTTTGGGGGGCCTGGACGCATGAAGCAGTCCTGTGTCCTCCGACAGTGCTTGG
CACCCAGACTGCCTCACTCAGTCACATGTTCCCTCTGTGGAGAGGTGGATCAGAATGAAGAGACACAAGA
CTTTGAGAAGAAACTCATGGAATGCTGTATCTGCAATGAGATTGTTCATCCTGGCTGCCTCCAGATGGAC
GGAGAGGGGTTGCTTAACGAAGAATTGCCAAATTGCTGGGAATGTCCAAAGTGCTACCAGGAGGACAGCT
CGGAGAAAGCCCAGAAGCGGAAAATGGAAGAGAGTGACGAAGAAGCTGTGCAAGCCAAAGTCCTGCGGCC
CCTGCGGAGCTGCGATGAGCCTCTCACGCCCCCGCCTCATTCACCCACTTCCATGCTGCAGCTCATCCAT
GACCCGGTTTCCCCCCGGGGTATGGTGACTCGGTCATCCCCTGGGGCTGGCCCCAGCGACCACCACAGTG
CCAGCCGCGATGAGCGCTTCAAACGGCGGCAGTTGCTGCGGCTGCAGGCCACAGAGCGCACCATGGTACG
GGAAAAGGAGAACAATCCCAGCGGCAAAAAGGAGCTGTCTGAAGTTGAGAAAGCCAAGATCCGGGGATCG
TACCTCACTGTCACGCTACAGAGGCCCACCAAAGAGCTCCACGGGACATCCATTGTGCCCAAGCTGCAGG
CCATCACGGCCTCCTCTGCCAACCTTCGCCATTCCCCCCGTGTGCTAGTGCAGCACTGCCCAGCCCGAAC
CCCCCAGCGTGGGGATGAGGAGGGGCTGGGGGGAGAGGAGGAGGAAGAGGAGGAGGAGGAGGAGGAAGAT
GACAGTGCAGAGGAGGGGGGTGCAGCCAGGCTGAATGGCCGGGGCAGTTGGGCTCAGGATGGAGACGAAA
GCTGGATGCAGCGGGAGGTCTGGATGTCTGTCTTCCGCTACCTCAGCCGCAGAGAACTTTGTGAATGTAT
GCGAGTGTGCAAGACGTGGTATAAATGGTGCTGCGACAAGAGACTTTGGACAAAAATTGACTTGAGTAGG
TGTAAGGCCATTGTGCCCCAGGCCCTCAGTGGCATCATCAAGAGGCAGCCAGTCAGCCTTGACCTCAGTT
GGACCAACATCTCTAAAAAGCAACTGACATGGCTCGTCAATAGGCTGCCAGGACTGAAAGACCTCCTCCT
AGCAGGCTGCTCCTGGTCTGCAGTCTCTGCCCTCAGCACCTCCAGCTGCCCCCTTCTCAGGACCCTTGAT
CTTCGGTGGGCAGTAGGAATCAAGGACCCTCAAATTCGGGACTTGCTTACTCCACCGGCTGATAAACCAG
GTCAGGACAATCGCAGCAAGCTCCGGAACATGACCGACTTCCGGCTGGCAGGCCTTGACATCACAGATGC
CACGCTTCGCCTCATAATTCGCCACATGCCCCTCCTGTCTCGACTCGACCTCAGTCACTGCAGCCACCTT
ACAGATCAGTCCTCCAATCTACTCACTGCTGTCGGGTCTTCCACTCGCTACTCTCTCACAGAGCTCAATA
TGGCAGGTTGCAATAAATTGACAGACCAGACCCTGATCTACCTACGGCGCATTGCCAACGTCACCTTGAT
CGACCTTCGAGGATGCAAGCAGATCACTCGAAAAGCCTGCGAGCACTTCATCTCAGACTTGTCCATCAAC
AGCCTCTACTGCCTGTCTGACGAGAAGCTGATACAGAAGATCAGCTAA
